>Addgene plasmid #72570 | shMEK1/2 v2 neo | addgene full sequence | sequence record 139543 | Addgene assembled full plasmid sequence
TTGGGGTTGCGCCTTTTCCAAGGCAGCCCTGGGTTTGCGCAGGGACGCGGCTGCTCTGGGCGTGGTTCCG
GGAAACGCAGCGGCGCCGACCCTGGGTCTCGCACATTCTTCACGTCCGTTCGCAGCGTCACCCGGATCTT
CGCCGCTACCCTTGTGGGCCCCCCGGCGACGCTTCCTGCTCCGCCCCTAAGTCGGGAAGGTTCCTTGCGG
TTCGCGGCGTGCCGGACGTGACAAACGGAAGCCGCACGTCTCACTAGTACCCTCGCAGACGGACAGCGCC
AGGGAGCAATGGCAGCGCGCCGACCGCGATGGGCTGTGGCCAATAGCGGCTGCTCAGCAGGGCGCGCCGA
GAGCAGCGGCCGGGAAGGGGCGGTGCGGGAGGCGGGGTGTGGGGCGGTAGTGTGGGCCCTGTTCCTGCCC
GCGCGGTGTTCCGCATTCTGCAAGCCTCCGGAGCGCACGTCGGCAGTCGGCTCCCTCGTTGACCGAATCA
CCGACCTCTCTCCCCAGGGGGATCCACCGGATCAAGCTTCACGCTGCCGCAAGCACTCAGGGCGCAAGGG
CTGCTAAAGGAAGCGGAACACGTAGAAAGCCAGTCCGCAGAAACGGTGCTGACCCCGGATGAATGTCAGC
TACTGGGCTATCTGGACAAGGGAAAACGCAAGCGCAAAGAGAAAGCAGGTAGCTTGCAGTGGGCTTACAT
GGCGATAGCTAGACTGGGCGGTTTTATGGACAGCAAGCGAACCGGAATTGCCAGCTGGGGCGCCCTCTGG
TAAGGTTGGGAAGCCCTGCAAAGTAAACTGGATGGCTTTCTTGCCGCCAAGGATCTGATGGCGCAGGGGA
TCAAGATCTGATCAAGAGACAGGATGAGGATCGTTTCGCATGATTGAACAAGATGGATTGCACGCAGGTT
CTCCGGCCGCTTGGGTGGAGAGGCTATTCGGCTATGACTGGGCACAACAGACAATCGGCTGCTCTGATGC
CGCCGTGTTCCGGCTGTCAGCGCAGGGGCGCCCGGTTCTTTTTGTCAAGACCGACCTGTCCGGTGCCCTG
AATGAACTGCAGGACGAGGCAGCGCGGCTATCGTGGCTGGCCACGACGGGCGTTCCTTGCGCAGCTGTGC
TCGACGTTGTCACTGAAGCGGGAAGGGACTGGCTGCTATTGGGCGAAGTGCCGGGGCAGGATCTCCTGTC
ATCTCACCTTGCTCCTGCCGAGAAAGTATCCATCATGGCTGATGCAATGCGGCGGCTGCATACGCTTGAT
CCGGCTACCTGCCCATTCGACCACCAAGCGAAACATCGCATCGAGCGAGCACGTACTCGGATGGAAGCCG
GTCTTGTCGATCAGGATGATCTGGACGAAGAGCATCAGGGGCTCGCGCCAGCCGAACTGTTCGCCAGGCT
CAAGGCGCGCATGCCCGACGGCGAGGATCTCGTCGTGACCCATGGCGATGCCTGCTTGCCGAATATCATG
GTGGAAAATGGCCGCTTTTCTGGATTCATCGACTGTGGCCGGCTGGGTGTGGCGGACCGCTATCAGGACA
TAGCGTTGGCTACCCGTGATATTGCTGAAGAGCTTGGCGGCGAATGGGCTGACCGCTTCCTCGTGCTTTA
CGGTATCGCCGCTCCCGATTCGCAGCGCATCGCCTTCTATCGCCTTCTTGACGAGTTCTTCTGAGCGGGA
CTCTGGGGTTCGCATCGATACCGTCGACCTCGAGGGGGGGCCCGGTACCTTTAAGACCAATGACTTACAA
GGCAGCTGTAGATCTTAGCCACTTTTTAAAAGAAAAGGGGGGACTGGAAGGGCTAATTCACTCCCAACGA
AGACAAGATCTGCTTTTTGCTTGTACTGGGTCTCTCTGGTTAGACCAGATCTGAGCCTGGGAGCTCTCTG
GCTAACTAGGGAACCCACTGCTTAAGCCTCAATAAAGCTTGCCTTGAGTGCTTCAAGTAGTGTGTGCCCG
TCTGTTGTGTGACTCTGGTAACTAGAGATCCCTCAGACCCTTTTAGTCAGTGTGGAAAATCTCTAGCAGT
AGTAGTTCATGTCATCTTATTATTCAGTATTTATAACTTGCAAAGAAATGAATATCAGAGAGTGAGAGGA
ACTTGTTTATTGCAGCTTATAATGGTTACAAATAAAGCAATAGCATCACAAATTTCACAAATAAAGCATT
TTTTTCACTGCATTCTAGTTGTGGTTTGTCCAAACTCATCAATGTATCTTATCATGTCTGGCTCTAGCTA
TCCCGCCCCTAACTCCGCCCATCCCGCCCCTAACTCCGCCCAGTTCCGCCCATTCTCCGCCCCATGGCTG
ACTAATTTTTTTTATTTATGCAGAGGCCGAGGCCGCCTCGGCCTCTGAGCTATTCCAGAAGTAGTGAGGA
GGCTTTTTTGGAGGCCTAGGGACGTACCCAATTCGCCCTATAGTGAGTCGTATTACGCGCGCTCACTGGC
CGTCGTTTTACAACGTCGTGACTGGGAAAACCCTGGCGTTACCCAACTTAATCGCCTTGCAGCACATCCC
CCTTTCGCCAGCTGGCGTAATAGCGAAGAGGCCCGCACCGATCGCCCTTCCCAACAGTTGCGCAGCCTGA
ATGGCGAATGGG
[124 nt withheld, positions 2603-2726]
C
[91 nt withheld, positions 2728-2818]
A
[49 nt withheld, positions 2820-2868]
CCTTTGACGTTGGAGTCCACGTTCTTT
[37 nt withheld, positions 2896-2932]
ACCCTATCTCGGTCTATTCTTTTGATTTATAAGGGATTTTGCCGATTTCGGCCTATTGGTTAAAAAATGA
GCTGATTTAACAAAAATTTAACGCGAATTTTAACAAAATATTAACGCTTACAATTTAGGTGGCACTTTTC
GGGGAAATGTGCGCGGAACCCCTATTTGTTTATTTTTCTAAATACATTCAAATATGTATCCGCTCATGAG
ACAATAACCCTGATAAATGCTTCAATAATATTGAAAAAGGAAGAGTATGAGTATTCAACATTTCCGTGTC
GCCCTTATTCCCTTTTTTGCGGCATTTTGCCTTCCTGTTTTTGCTCACCCAGAAACGCTGGTGAAAGTAA
AAGATGCTGAAGATCAGTTGGGTGCACGAGTGGGTTACATCGAACTGGATCTCAACAGCGGTAAGATCCT
TGAGAGTTTTCGCCCCGAAGAACGTTTTCCAATGATGAGCACTTTTAAAGTTCTGCTATGTGGCGCGGTA
TTATCCCGTATTGACGCCGGGCAAGAGCAACTCGGTCGCCGCATACACTATTCTCAGAATGACTTGGTTG
AGTACTCACCAGTCACAGAAAAGCATCTTACGGATGGCATGACAGTAAGAGAATTATGCAGTGCTGCCAT
AACCATGAGTGATAACACTGCGGCCAACTTACTTCTGACAACGATCGGAGGACCGAAGGAGCTAACCGCT
TTTTTGCACAACATGGGGGATCATGTAACTCGCCTTGATCGTTGGGAACCGGAGCTGAATGAAGCCATAC
CAAACGACGAGCGTGACACCACGATGCCTGTAGCAATGGCAACAACGTTGCGCAAACTATTAACTGGCGA
ACTACTTACTCTAGCTTCCCGGCAACAATTAATAGACTGGATGGAGGCGGATAAAGTTGCAGGACCACTT
CTGCGCTCGGCCCTTCCGGCTGGCTGGTTTATTGCTGATAAATCTGGAGCCGGTGAGCGTGGGTCTCGCG
GTATCATTGCAGCACTGGGGCCAGATGGTAAGCCCTCCCGTATCGTAGTTATCTACACGACGGGGAGTCA
GGCAACTATGGATGAACGAAATAGACAGATCGCTGAGATAGGTGCCTCACTGATTAAGCATTGGTAACTG
TCAGACCAAGTTTACTCATATATACTTTAGATTGATTTAAAACTTCATTTTTAATTTAAAAGGATCTAGG
TGAAGATCCTTTTTGATAATCTCATGACCAAAATCCCTTAACGTGAGTTTTCGTTCCACTGAGCGTCAGA
CCCCGTAGAAAAGATCAAAGGATCTTCTTGAGATCCTTTTTTTCTGCGCGTAATCTGCTGCTTGCAAACA
AAAAAACCACCGCTACCAGCGGTGGTTTGTTTGCCGGATCAAGAGCTACCAACTCTTTTTCCGAAGGTAA
CTGGCTTCAGCAGAGCGCAGATACCAAATACTGTTCTTCTAGTGTAGCCGTAGTTAGGCCACCACTTCAA
GAACTCTGTAGCACCGCCTACATACCTCGCTCTGCTAATCCTGTTACCAGTGGCTGCTGCCAGTGGCGAT
AAGTCGTGTCTTACCGGGTTGGACTCAAGACGATAGTTACCGGATAAGGCGCAGCGGTCGGGCTGAACGG
GGGGTTCGTGCACACAGCCCAGCTTGGAGCGAACGACCTACACCGAACTGAGATACCTACAGCGTGAGCT
ATGAGAAAGCGCCACGCTTCCCGAAGGGAGAAAGGCGGACAGGTATCCGGTAAGCGGCAGGGTCGGAACA
GGAGAGCGCACGAGGGAGCTTCCAGGGGGAAACGCCTGGTATCTTTATAGTCCTGTCGGGTTTCGCCACC
TCTGACTTGAGCGTCGATTTTTGTGATGCTCGTCAGGGGGGCGGAGCCTATGGAAAAACGCCAGCAACGC
GGCCTTTTTACGGTTCCTGGCCTTTTGCTGGCCTTTTGCTCACATGTTCTTTCCTGCGTTATCCCCTGAT
TCTGTGGATAACCGTATTACCGCCTTTGAGTGAGCTGATACCGCTCGCCGCAGCCGAACGACCGAGCGCA
GCGAGTCAGTGAGCGAGGAAGCGGAAGAGCGCCCAATACGCAAACCGCCTCTCCCCGCGCGTTGGCCGAT
TCATTAATGCAGCTGGCACGACAGGTTTCCCGACTGGAAAGCGGGCAGTGAGCGCAACGCAATTAATGTG
AGTTAGCTCACTCATTAGGCACCCCAGGCTTTACACTTTATGCTTCCGGCTCGTATGTTGTGTGGAATTG
TGAGCGGATAACAATTTCACACAGGAAACAGCTATGACCATGATTACGCCAAGCGCGCAATTAACCCTCA
CTAAAGGGAACAAAAGCTGGAGCTGCAAGCTTAATGTAGTCTTATGCAATACTCTTGTAGTCTTGCAACA
TGGTAACGATGAGTTAGCAACATGCCTTACAAGGAGAGAAAAAGCACCGTGCATGCCGATTGGTGGAAGT
AAGGTGGTACGATCGTGCCTTATTAGGAAGGCAACAGACGGGTCTGACATGGATTGGACGAACCACTGAA
TTGCCGCATTGCAGAGATATTGTATTTAAGTGCCTAGCTCGATACATAAACGGGTCTCTCTGGTTAGACC
AGATCTGAGCCTGGGAGCTCTCTGGCTAACTAGGGAACCCACTGCTTAAGCCTCAATAAAGCTTGCCTTG
AGTGCTTCAAGTAGTGTGTGCCCGTCTGTTGTGTGACTCTGGTAACTAGAGATCCCTCAGACCCTTTTAG
TCAGTGTGGAAAATCTCTAGCAGTGGCGCCCGAACAGGGACTTGAAAGCGAAAGGGAAACCAGAGGAGCT
CTCTCGACGCAGGACTCGGCTTGCTGAAGCGCGCACGGCAAGAGGCGAGGGGCGGCGACTGGTGAGTACG
CCAAAAATTTTGACTAGCGGAGGCTAGAAGGAGAGAGATGGGTGCGAGAGCGTCAGTATTAAGCGGGGGA
GAATTAGATCGCGATGGGAAAAAATTCGGTTAAGGCCAGGGGGAAAGAAAAAATATAAATTAAAACATAT
AGTATGGGCAAGCAGGGAGCTAGAACGATTCGCAGTTAATCCTGGCCTGTTAGAAACATCAGAAGGCTGT
AGACAAATACTGGGACAGCTACAACCATCCCTTCAGACAGGATCAGAAGAACTTAGATCATTATATAATA
CAGTAGCAACCCTCTATTGTGTGCATCAAAGGATAGAGATAAAAGACACCAAGGAAGCTTTAGACAAGAT
AGAGGAAGAGCAAAACAAAAGTAAGACCACCGCACAGCAAGCGGCCGCTGATCTTCAGACCTGGAGGAGG
AGATATGAGGGACAATTGGAGAAGTGAATTATATAAATATAAAGTAGTAAAAATTGAACCATTAGGAGTA
GCACCCACCAAGGCAAAGAGAAGAGTGGTGCAGAGAGAAAAAAGAGCAGTGGGAATAGGAGCTTTGTTCC
TTGGGTTCTTGGGAGCAGCAGGAAGCACTATGGGCGCAGCGTCAATGACGCTGACGGTACAGGCCAGACA
ATTATTGTCTGGTATAGTGCAGCAGCAGAACAATTTGCTGAGGGCTATTGAGGCGCAACAGCATCTGTTG
CAACTCACAGTCTGGGGCATCAAGCAGCTCCAGGCAAGAATCCTGGCTGTGGAAAGATACCTAAAGGATC
AACAGCTCCTGGGGATTTGGGGTTGCTCTGGAAAACTCATTTGCACCACTGCTGTGCCTTGGAATGCTAG
TTGGAGTAATAAATCTCTGGAACAGATTTGGAATCACACGACCTGGATGGAGTGGGACAGAGAAATTAAC
AATTACACAAGCTTAATACACTCCTTAATTGAAGAATCGCAAAACCAGCAAGAAAAGAATGAACAAGAAT
TATTGGAATTAGATAAATGGGCAAGTTTGTGGAATTGGTTTAACATAACAAATTGGCTGTGGTATATAAA
ATTATTCATAATGATAGTAGGAGGCTTGGTAGGTTTAAGAATAGTTTTTGCTGTACTTTCTATAGTGAAT
AGAGTTAGGCAGGGATATTCACCATTATCGTTTCAGACCCACCTCCCAACCCCGAGGGGACCCGACAGGC
CCGAAGGAATAGAAGAAGAAGGTGGAGAGAGAGACAGAGACAGATCCATTCGATTAGTGAACGGATCTCG
ACGGTATCGATCACGAGACTAGCCTCGAGCGGCCGCCCCCTTCACCGAGGGCCTATTTCCCATGATTCCT
TCATATTTGCATATACGATACAAGGCTGTTAGAGAGATAATTGGAATTAATTTGACTGTAAACACAAAGA
TATTAGTACAAAATACGTGACGTAGAAAGTAATAATTTCTTGGGTAGTTTGCAGTTTTAAAATTATGTTT
TAAAATGGACTATCATATGCTTACCGTAACTTGAAAGTATTTCGATTTCTTGGCTTTATATATCTTGTGG
AAAGGACGAAACACCGGGCTGATCCACCTGGAGATCAACTGCAGTTGATCTCCAGGTGGATCAGCTTTTT
GAATTCTCGACCTCGAGACAAATGGCAGTATTCATCCACAATTTTAAAAGAAAAGGGGGGATTGGGGGGT
ACAGTGCAGGGGAAAGAATAGTAGACATAATAGCAACAGACATACAAACTAAAGAATTACAAAAACAAAT
TACAAAAATTCAAAATTTTCGGGTTTATTACAGGGACAGCAGAGATCCACTTTGGCCGCGGCTCGAGGGG
G
Features (pLannotate 1.2.2; 27 found; start..end, strand, type, name):
    525..848     +  CDS            tnpA (fragment): TN5P_ECOLX - Also known as tnp. Experimental evidence at protein level: Swiss-Prot protein existence level 1. Mediates transposition of transposon Tn5 by a 'cut and paste' mechanism. First, the monomeric transposase binds the 19 bp inverted DNA repeats flanking the transposon. Then, dimerization of the DNA- bound transposase creates a synaptic DNA complex. After nicking of the first DNA strand, excision of the transposon proceeds through a series of intermediates. The transposase then mediates the insertion of the transposon at a new site by strand transfer. The activity of the wild- type tran
    880..1671    +  CDS            neo: KKA2_KLEPN - Also known as kan, nptII. Experimental evidence at protein level: Swiss-Prot protein existence level 1. Resistance to kanamycin, neomycin, paromomycin, ribostamycin, butirosin and gentamicin B. From Klebsiella pneumoniae.
   1694..1729    +  misc_feature   MCS (fragment): pBluescript multiple cloning site
   1725..1793    +  CDS            nef (fragment): NEF_HV1Z2 - Experimental evidence at protein level: Swiss-Prot protein existence level 1. Extracellular Nef protein targets CD4(+) T-lymphocytes for apoptosis by interacting with CXCR4 surface receptors. From Human immunodeficiency virus type 1 group M subtype D (isolate Z2/CDC-Z34) (HIV-1).
   1795..2028    +  LTR            3' LTR (ΔU3): self-inactivating 3' long terminal repeat (LTR) from HIV-1
   2100..2221    +  polyA_signal   SV40 poly(A) signal: SV40 polyadenylation signal
   2261..2396    +  rep_origin     SV40 ori: SV40 origin of replication
   2417..2435    -  promoter       T7 promoter: promoter for bacteriophage T7 RNA polymerase
   2443..2598    +  CDS            lacZα (fragment): LacZα fragment of β-galactosidase; lacZ fragment
   2603..3031    +  rep_origin     f1 ori (sequence partly withheld): f1 bacteriophage origin of replication; arrow indicates direction of (+) strand synthesis
   3084..3188    +  promoter       AmpR promoter: bla
   3189..4049    +  CDS            AmpR: β-lactamase; bla; confers resistance to ampicillin, carbenicillin, and related antibiotics
   4220..4808    +  rep_origin     ori: high-copy-number ColE1/pMB1/pBR322/pUC origin of replication
   4991..5083    +  CDS            lacI (fragment): lac repressor; lacI; The lac repressor binds to the lac operator to inhibit transcription in E. coli. This inhibition can be relieved by adding lactose or isopropyl-β-D-thiogalactopyranoside (IPTG).
   5096..5117    +  protein_bind   CAP binding site: CAP binding activates transcription in the presence of cAMP. E. coli catabolite activator protein
   5132..5162    +  promoter       lac promoter: promoter for the E. coli lac operon
   5170..5186    +  protein_bind   lac operator: The lac repressor binds to the lac operator to inhibit transcription in E. coli. This inhibition can be relieved by adding lactose or isopropyl-β-D-thiogalactopyranoside (IPTG). lac repressor encoded by lacI
   5231..5249    +  promoter       T3 promoter: promoter for bacteriophage T3 RNA polymerase
   5277..5503    +  promoter       RSV promoter: Rous sarcoma virus enhancer/promoter
   5504..5684    +  LTR            5' LTR (truncated): truncated 5' long terminal repeat (LTR) from HIV-1
   5731..5856    +  misc_feature   HIV-1 Ψ: packaging signal of human immunodeficiency virus type 1
   5840..6203    +  CDS            HIV-1 gag (fragment): gag protein from human immunodeficiency virus 1; gag
   6349..6582    +  misc_feature   RRE: The Rev response element (RRE) of HIV-1 allows for Rev-dependent mRNA export from the nucleus to the cytoplasm.
   6959..7059    +  CDS            Rev (fragment): human immunodeficiency virus 1 (HIV-1) Rev protein; rev; enhances nuclear export of unspliced and incompletely spliced viral mRNAs
   7109..7349    +  promoter       U6 promoter: RNA polymerase III promoter for human U6 snRNA
   7454..7571    +  misc_feature   cPPT/CTS: central polypurine tract and central termination sequence of HIV-1
   7620..507     +  promoter       hPGK promoter (across the origin): human phosphoglycerate kinase 1 promoter
