[The description below was written by a language model from this plasmid's Addgene catalogue record and pLannotate feature annotations shown in this document.]
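Description:
shMEK1/2 v2 neo is a third-generation-style, self-inactivating lentiviral shRNA vector built on the pLKO.1 backbone, in a version that carries a neomycin resistance marker. It is maintained in E. coli as a high-copy plasmid through a ColE1/pUC-type origin and selected with ampicillin via the β-lactamase gene. An f1 origin, lac promoter/operator remnants, T3 and T7 promoters, and an SV40 origin and poly(A) signal are also annotated in the plasmid backbone outside the viral unit.

The payload is a short hairpin cloned between the AgeI and EcoRI sites, both of which are retained, immediately downstream of the human U6 RNA polymerase III promoter. The hairpin itself is not annotated in the feature table, but its expected position falls in the gap between the U6 promoter and the cPPT/CTS element. Its target sequence is designed against both murine Map2k1 (MEK1) and Map2k2 (MEK2), so a single hairpin is intended to knock down the two MAPK kinases together. A separate human PGK promoter drives the neo (nptII) coding sequence, allowing G418 selection of transduced mammalian cells. The short Tn5 transposase fragment annotated just upstream of neo probably reflects flanking sequence carried over with the resistance cassette.

The viral genome is transcribed from an RSV promoter fused to a truncated HIV-1 5' LTR and contains the Ψ packaging signal, a partial gag region, the RRE for Rev-dependent export and the cPPT/CTS, ending in a ΔU3 3' LTR that inactivates the LTR promoter after integration. Packaging functions must be supplied in trans. The construct is suited to stable, selectable dual knockdown of MEK1 and MEK2 in mouse cells.
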