Addgene plasmid #72570: shMEK1/2 v2 neo
Purpose: Hairpin targeting MEK1 and MEK2 (murine).
Depositing lab: Kevin Janes. Depositing organization: University of Virginia. Publication: Network Architecture Predisposes an Enzyme to Either Pharmacologic or Genetic Targeting. Jensen KJ, Moyer CB, Janes KA. Cell Syst. 2016 Feb 24;2(2):112-121. 10.1016/j.cels.2016.01.012 PubMed 26942229.
Backbone
  Vector backbone: pLKO.1
  Backbone size w/o insert (bp): 7032
  Vector type: Mammalian Expression, Lentiviral
  Selectable markers: Neomycin (select with G418)
Growth in bacteria
  Bacterial resistance: Ampicillin, 100 μg/mL
  Growth temperature: 37°C
  Growth strain: NEB Stable
  Copy number: High Copy
Gene/Insert
  Gene/Insert name: MEK1/2 (alt name: Map2k1, Map2k2)
  gRNA/shRNA sequence: GCTGATCCACCTGGAGATCAA
  Species: M. musculus (mouse)
  GenBank ID: NM_008927 NM_023138
  Entrez Gene: Map2k1 (a.k.a. MAPKK1, MEKK1, Mek1, Prkmk1); Map2k2 (a.k.a. AA589381, MEK2, MK2, Prkmk2)
  Cloning method: Restriction Enzyme; 5′ cloning site AgeI (not destroyed); 3′ cloning site EcoRI (not destroyed)
  Sequencing primers: 5′ LKO.1 5'
Terms and licenses: Academic/Nonprofit Terms; Industry Terms: Not Available to Industry
How to cite: shMEK1/2 v2 neo was a gift from Kevin Janes (Addgene plasmid # 72570 ; http://n2t.net/addgene:72570 ; RRID:Addgene_72570)
