>Addgene plasmid #72570 | shMEK1/2 v2 neo | addgene partial sequence | sequence record 137712 | hPGK-F 5'-GTGTTCCGCATTCTGCAAG-3'
GTCGGCAGTCGGCTCCCTCGTTGACCGAATCACCGACCTCTCTCCCCAGGGGGATCCACCGGATCAAGCT
TCACGCTGCCGCAAGCACTCAGGGCGCAAGGGCTGCTAAAGGAAGCGGAACACGTAGAAAGCCAGTCCGC
AGAAACGGTGCTGACCCCGGATGAATGTCAGCTACTGGGCTATCTGGACAAGGGAAAACGCAAGCGCAAA
GAGAAAGCAGGTAGCTTGCAGTGGGCTTACATGGCGATAGCTAGACTGGGCGGTTTTATGGACAGCAAGC
GAACCGGAATTGCCAGCTGGGGCGCCCTCTGGTAAGGTTGGGAAGCCCTGCAAAGTAAACTGGATGGCTT
TCTTGCCGCCAAGGATCTGATGGCGCAGGGGATCAAGATCTGATCAAGAGACAGGATGAGGATCGTTTCG
CATGATTGAACAAGATGGATTGCACGCAGGTTCTCCGGCCGCTTGGGTGGAGAGGCTATTCGGCTATGAC
TGGGCACAACAGACAATCGGCTGCTCTGATGCCGCCGTGTTCCGGCTGTCAGCGCAGGGGCGCCCGGTTC
TTTTTGTCAAGACCGACCTGTCCGGTGCCCTGAATGAACTGCAGGACGAGGCAGCGCGGCTATCGTGGCT
GGCCACGACGGGCGTTCCTTGCGCAGCTGTGCTCGACGTTGTCACTGAAGCGGGAAGGGACTGGCTGCTA
TTGGGCGAAGTGCCGGGGCAGGATCTCCTGTCATCTCACCTTGCTCCTGCCGAGAAAGTATCCATCATGG
CTGATGCAATGCGGCGGCTGCATACGCTTGATCCGGCTACCTGCCCATTCGACCACCAAGCGAAACATCG
CATCGAGCGAGCACGTACTCGGATGGAAGCCGGTCTTGTCGATCAGGATGATCTGGACGAAGAGCATCAG
GGGCTCGCGCCAGCCGAACTGTTCGCCAGGCTCAAGGCGCGCATGCCCGACGGCGAGGATCTCGTCGTGA
CCCATGGCGATGCCTGCTTGCCGAATATCATGGTGGAAAATGGCCGCTTTTCTGGATTCATCGACTGTGG
CCGGCTGGGTGTGGCGGACCGCTATCAGG
