>Addgene plasmid #72570 | shMEK1/2 v2 neo | addgene partial sequence | sequence record 139542 | Top_Fop 5'-TCACCATTATCGTTTCAGAC-3'
CCGAAGGAATAGAAGAAGAAGGTGGAGAGAGAGACAGAGACAGATCCATTCGATTAGTGAACGGATCTCG
ACGGTATCGATCACGAGACTAGCCTCGAGCGGCCGCCCCCTTCACCGAGGGCCTATTTCCCATGATTCCT
TCATATTTGCATATACGATACAAGGCTGTTAGAGAGATAATTGGAATTAATTTGACTGTAAACACAAAGA
TATTAGTACAAAATACGTGACGTAGAAAGTAATAATTTCTTGGGTAGTTTGCAGTTTTAAAATTATGTTT
TAAAATGGACTATCATATGCTTACCGTAACTTGAAAGTATTTCGATTTCTTGGCTTTATATATCTTGTGG
AAAGGACGAAACACCGGGCTGATCCACCTGGAGATCAACTGCAGTTGATCTCCAGGTGGATCAGCTTTTT
GAATTCTCGACCTCGAGACAAATGGCAGTATTCATCCACAATTTTAAAAGAAAAGGGGGGATTGGGGGGT
ACAGTGCAGGGGAAAGAATAGTAGACATAATAGCAACAGACATACAAACTAAAGAATTACAAAAACAAAT
TACAAAAATTCAAAATTTTCGGGTTTATTACAGGGACAGCAGAGATCCACTTTGGCCNCGGCTCGAGGGG
GTTGGGGTTGCGCCTTTTCCAAGGCAGCCCTGGGTTTGCGCAGGGACGCGGCTGCTCTGGGCGTGGTTCC
GGGAAACGCAGCGGCGCCGACCCTGGGTCTCGCACATTCTTCACGTCCGTTCGCAGCGTCACCCGGATCT
TCGCCGCTACCCTTGTGGGCCCCCCGGCGACGCTTCCTGCTCCGCCCCTAAGTCGGGAAGGTTCCTTGCG
GTTCGCGGCGTGCCGGACGTGACAAACGGAAGCCGCACGTCTCACTAGTACCCTCGCAGACGGACAGCGC
CAGGGAGCAATGGCAGCGCGCCGACCGCGATGGGCTGTGGCCAATAGCGGCTGCTCAGCAGG
